>Addgene plasmid #195063 | Hy_pAna eGFP SV40 | addgene full sequence | sequence record 385679 | Addgene NGS Result
GCCTCCGCTCGAAGTAGCGCGTCTGCTGCTCCATACAAGCCAACCACGGCCTCCAGAAGAAGATGTTGGC
GACCTCGTATTGGGAATCCCCGAACATCGCCTCGCTCCAGTCAATGACCGCTGTTATGCGGCCATTGTCC
GTCAGGACATTGTTGGAGCCGAAATCCGCGTGCACGAGGTGCCGGACTTCGGGGCAGTCCTCGGCCCAAA
GCATCAGCTCATCGAGAGCCTGCGCGACGGACGCACTGACGGTGTCGTCCATCACAGTTTGCCAGTGATA
CACATGGGGATCAGCAATCGCGCATATGAAATCACGCCATGTAGTGTATTGACCGATTCCTTGCGGTCCG
AATGGGCCGAACCCGCTCGTCTGGCTAAGATCGGCCGCAGCGATCGCATCCATGGCCTCCGCGACCGGCT
GCAGAACAGCGGGCAGTTCGGTTTCAGGCAGGTCTTGCAACGTGACACCCTGTGCACGGCGGGAGATGCA
ATAGGTCAGGCTCTCGCTGAATTCCCCAATGTCAAGCACTTCCGGAATCGGGAGCGCGGCCGATGCAAAG
TGCCGATAAACATAACGATCTTTGTAGAAACCATCGGCGCAGCTATTTACCCGCAGGACATATCCACGCC
CTCCTACATCGAAGCTGAAAGCACGAGATTCTTCGCCCTCCGAGAGCTGCATCAGGTCGGAGACGCTGTC
GAACTTTTCGATCAGAAACTTCTCGACAGACGTCGCGGTGAGTTCAGGCTTTTTCATATCTCATTGCCCC
CGGACGAGCGCCAAGCTTGGCTGCAGGTCCATAACCTGTTGTAATTTATAATTTATATTTCCTTTCTTAA
TAAATAAATAAATAGTCAAGTTTATGTTTGAGTTTTATGATTTATATTTTAAGTTATTTCAACTGCAACA
CCAGCACCACGACCTACTTACAGCAAAAAACGTACAAGAAGGAAAGAAGGAATAAAAAGAGTGGTATTCT
CTTACAATATGTTTTATGGCATAAAAGGTGTGGCCATTCATATCAAATATAAAGTAGTGTTGTTTAACGT
TACTTTTGTAGGTTGAATAGTATATTCCAACAGATGATGAGGGGTTCCCAATCCTAAACCCATTTGCCGT
TCCCAGAAGCATGAAACCACCACGCACCGGAAACAACGTTAAATGCGTAACAAGGCGCTTTTTAATTTAA
CCGATCCAAATAAAAGAATTAAATAAATGGAATTGTGTCCACATGCAAAGCAGTTGGAGGACAGCAGCGT
TATCAGCATTTCGAAGCGCACGAAAACGCATGACGAACGGGCGGCTTAATTGAAATTGTCATTGATTCAA
TACGCAACATGCAGAGGAGCATATCATGATGGTCGGTTCGTTCTTCGTTTCACTGGGAAAAAGCGAAATT
GAATCCATTTTGATTGCGTTTGTGTCGCAAGAGCAACACATTGCCTGCGCCACATCGCGTTCGCTTATCA
ACGGGCGAAGAAAGGAAAATGTACATTTAATTGGTCGTAAAAAAGTGCATTGTAAATGTTAAAGTCGCTG
ATAGCTTCGGGCCGCTTGTTCGCAATGATAACGACAGTGTAACAAATTCCAGAGGGGAGCCCCTTCCAAA
ATACGAGATTCCAAAAAAAAAAAAACAAAAAAAAGAAGAAGCGTTTCGAAACTCTGAAGAAAACCCAGAG
AAGATAAGAGCGTACTTGACAGCATATAGCAAAACTATTGTACATTTCCAAATTTCAATTGGAATCGAAA
CGGGAACAGTCAATCGCTTGGGTTATCGGAATAATCGCCTCAATTGCGTGAACCTATCGACACAAAGTGC
ATTGGTATTGAGTCAAAGTAAGGTTTGCTTATATTAACTTTCATAGATTGCATATTTTTGCCGGCTTATT
CATGGGAATAAGAAATGTTTGAGCTGAACTCGATAGCTCAACAATAACACGACTTGGTGTCAATTAAATG
ATAATACGTGACTAGACCATGGAAATTCAATGTATTGCTATTGGATACAATACATATACAAGTAGTTGTT
GAAAAGAAAGCAGCGAAAACTGGTCAGGTAATGAGTCATCATCATCGGAGTCATCTTGACTGATTAGCAC
AAAAGCCAGTTCTCATCTGTATGCAAATGGCTTAAACGCTTCTACGTACATAAGTAGTTGATGTTGTTAA
ACAGGAACTTAAGATGCCGCCAACAACAGTTTCCACAGCAATTAAACCCAAATTTTTAATTGCGCATAAC
AGGCGTCTTTCATGTTCCTGTCCGCATTTGACATTGATCTCCTTCTGAATCCTGATTCGATAATATGTAA
TCTTGGGGCCATCAATCACGCAGTCAGCAGCGATTTGATATATGTATATATAACACCATATTATTCAAAG
CCGTTTGCCTTGCTCGGTTGATGAGGAAATTGGTGAAAAACTCGAACTTTTGATAAAAAAAAAATTCGTA
CAAATGTGAATTCTTGAAGACGAAAGGGCCTCGTGATACGCCTATTTTTATAGGTTAATGTCATGATAAT
AATGGTTTCTTAGACGTCAGGTGGCACTTTTCGGGGAAATGTGCGCGGAACCCCTATTTGTTTATTTTTC
TAAATACATTCAAATATGTATCCGCTCATGAGACAATAACCCTGATAAATGCTTCAATAATATTGAAAAA
GGAAGAGTATGAGTATTCAACATTTCCGTGTCGCCCTTATTCCCTTTTTTGCGGCATTTTGCCTTCCTGT
TTTTGCTCACCCAGAAACGCTGGTGAAAGTAAAAGATGCTGAAGATCAGTTGGGTGCACGAGTGGGTTAC
ATCGAACTGGATCTCAACAGCGGTAAGATCCTTGAGAGTTTTCGCCCCGAAGAACGTTTTCCAATGATGA
GCACTTTTAAAGTTCTGCTATGTGGCGCGGTATTATCCCGTGTTGACGCCGGGCAAGAGCAACTCGGTCG
CCGCATACACTATTCTCAGAATGACTTGGTTGAGTACTCACCAGTCACAGAAAAGCATCTTACGGATGGC
ATGACAGTAAGAGAATTATGCAGTGCTGCCATAACCATGAGTGATAACACTGCGGCCAACTTACTTCTGA
CAACGATCGGAGGACCGAAGGAGCTAACCGCTTTTTTGCACAACATGGGGGATCATGTAACTCGCCTTGA
TCGTTGGGAACCGGAGCTGAATGAAGCCATACCAAACGACGAGCGTGACACCACGATGCCTGCAGCAATG
GCAACAACGTTGCGCAAACTATTAACTGGCGAACTACTTACTCTAGCTTCCCGGCAACAATTAATAGACT
GGATGGAGGCGGATAAAGTTGCAGGACCACTTCTGCGCTCGGCCCTTCCGGCTGGCTGGTTTATTGCTGA
TAAATCTGGAGCCGGTGAGCGTGGGTCTCGCGGTATCATTGCAGCACTGGGGCCAGATGGTAAGCCCTCC
CGTATCGTAGTTATCTACACGACGGGGAGTCAGGCAACTATGGATGAACGAAATAGACAGATCGCTGAGA
TAGGTGCCTCACTGATTAAGCATTGGTAACTGTCAGACCAAGTTTACTCATATATACTTTAGATTGATTT
AAAACTTCATTTTTAATTTAAAAGGATCTAGGTGAAGATCCTTTTTGATAATCTCATGACCAAAATCCCT
TAACGTGAGTTTTCGTTCCACTGAGCGTCAGACCCCGTAGAAAAGATCAAAGGATCTTCTTGAGATCCTT
TTTTTCTGCGCGTAATCTGCTGCTTGCAAACAAAAAAACCACCGCTACCAGCGGTGGTTTGTTTGCCGGA
TCAAGAGCTACCAACTCTTTTTCCGAAGGTAACTGGCTTCAGCAGAGCGCAGATACCAAATACTGTCCTT
CTAGTGTAGCCGTAGTTAGGCCACCACTTCAAGAACTCTGTAGCACCGCCTACATACCTCGCTCTGCTAA
TCCTGTTACCAGTGGCTGCTGCCAGTGGCGATAAGTCGTGTCTTACCGGGTTGGACTCAAGACGATAGTT
ACCGGATAAGGCGCAGCGGTCGGGCTGAACGGGGGGTTCGTGCACACAGCCCAGCTTGGAGCGAACGACC
TACACCGAACTGAGATACCTACAGCGTGAGCTATGAGAAAGCGCCACGCTTCCCGAAGGGAGAAAGGCGG
ACAGGTATCCGGTAAGCGGCAGGGTCGGAACAGGAGAGCGCACGAGGGAGCTTCCAGGGGGAAACGCCTG
GTATCTTTATAGTCCTGTCGGGTTTCGCCACCTCTGACTTGAGCGTCGATTTTTGTGATGCTCGTCAGGG
GGGCGGAGCCTATGGAAAAACGCCAGCAACGCGGCCTTTTTACGGTTCCTGGCCTTTTGCTGGCCTTTTG
CTCACATGTTCTTTCCTGCGTTATCCCCTGATTCTGTGGATAACCGTATTACCGCCTTTGAGTGAGCTGA
TACCGCTCGCCGCAGCCGAACGACCGAGCGCAGCGAGTCAGTGAGCGAGGAAGCGGAAGAGCGCTGACTT
CCGCGTTTCCAGACTTTACGAAACACGGAAACCGAAGACCATTCATGTTGTTGCTCAGGTCGCAGACGTT
TTGCAGCAGCAGTCGCTTCACGTTCGCTCGCGTATCGGTGATTCATTCTGCTAACCAGTAAGGCAACCCC
GCCAGCCTAGCCGGGTCCTCAACGACAGGAGCACGATCATGCGCACCCGTGGCCAGGACCCAACGCTGCC
CGAGATGCGCCGCGTGCGGCTGCTGGAGATGGCGGACGCGATGGATATGTTCTGCCAAGGGTTGGTTTGC
GCATTCACAGTTCTCCGCAAGAATTGATTGGCTCCAATTCTTGGAGTGGTGAATCCGTTAGCGAGGTGCC
GCCGGCTTCCATTCAGGTCGAGGTGGCCCGGCTCCATGCACCGCGACGCAACGCGGGGAGGCAGACAAGG
TATAGGGCGGCGCCTACAATCCATGCCAACCCGTTCCATGTGCTCGCCGAGGCGGCATAAATCGCCGTGA
CGATCAGCGGTCCAATGATCGAAGTTAGGCTGGTAAGAGCCGCGAGCGATCCTTGAAGCTGTCCCTGATG
GTCGTCATCTACCTGCCTGGACAGCATGGCCTGCAACGCGGGCATCCCGATGCCGCCGGAAGCGAGAAGA
ATCATAATGGGGAAGGCCATCCAGCCTCGCGTCGGCGGCCCCTAGTGGATCCACTAGTTAAGATACATTG
ATGAGTTTGGACAAACCACAACTAGAATGCAGTGAAAAAAATGCTTTATTTGTGAAATTTGTGATGCTAT
TGCTTTATTTGTAACCATTATAAGCTGCAATAAACAAGTTGCGGCCGCTTACTTGTACAGCTCGTCCATG
CCGAGAGTGATCCCGGCGGCGGTCACGAACTCCAGCAGGACCATGTGATCGCGCTTCTCGTTGGGGTCTT
TGCTCAGGGCGGACTGGGTGCTCAGGTAGTGGTTGTCGGGCAGCAGCACGGGGCCGTCGCCGATGGGGGT
GTTCTGCTGGTAGTGGTCGGCGAGCTGCACGCTGCCGTCCTCGATGTTGTGGCGGATCTTGAAGTTCACC
TTGATGCCGTTCTTCTGCTTGTCGGCCATGATATAGACGTTGTGGCTGTTGTAGTTGTACTCCAGCTTGT
GCCCCAGGATGTTGCCGTCCTCCTTGAAGTCGATGCCCTTCAGCTCGATGCGGTTCACCAGGGTGTCGCC
CTCGAACTTCACCTCGGCGCGGGTCTTGTAGTTGCCGTCGTCCTTGAAGAAGATGGTGCGCTCCTGGACG
TAGCCTTCGGGCATGGCGGACTTGAAGAAGTCGTGCTGCTTCATGTGGTCGGGGTAGCGGCTGAAGCACT
GCACGCCGTAGGTCAGGGTGGTCACGAGGGTGGGCCAGGGCACGGGCAGCTTGCCGGTGGTGCAGATGAA
CTTCAGGGTCAGCTTGCCGTAGGTGGCATCGCCCTCGCCCTCGCCGGACACGCTGAACTTGTGGCCGTTT
ACGTCGCCGTCCAGCTCGACCAGGATGGGCACCACCCCGGTGAACAGCTCCTCGCCCTTGCTCACCATGG
TGATATCAAGCTTATCGATACCGTCGACCTCGAGTTTTGTGTTCTGCTCTTGGTCTGTTGCCAAACTAAA
TGTTTTCACACGGAAATAGTTGTAGTTTTCTTCTTCACTTAAATTCAACGTTTGTTCACTGCATTTTTGC
CAGCAATTAAAATGCTATCTTTTACACTTCAGCTGGATACGGACATGCGAATTTGTTAATTTTTGTAGCT
GTTGTGTTCAGCTTCTCGATGTGTTCGCTCTAAGAACCAAGTATGAAGTGATTTGCCCGAGTCGGTTTTT
TAGTCTTAAATAAGAAAAATTTGGTTGTGCCGGGCATATCTACTTTGTTATGGTCGTAAACGCTGCGTTG
CGGCCGGCACTGTGAGAAAATGCGACCGCCTTAAAAAGAACAACTTACTTTTAGCTGATAGCAAACTATT
AATATCTTAATAAAATTACATTAAATAATACACGTAATATCTTAACATAACATTTATCTATATAATAAAG
GGCTTACTTAAATAAATTGGCACAAAATAAATATTTTACTACTGGATTAATATTATATAATAATATTGAG
ATTGAAAGGTACTATTCAAGGTGACCTGAGCTTGAAAGCGTACATTAAATCTTAGCTTAGTTCTTTGCAC
TAGTTTTTTTTACTTTATATATTATTATCGCATTTGTTCGCCACTCAAAACCCCCCAACTAAGTTTGCAG
TGTAGCGCTTGGGGCCTTCGGCTGGCGGTTCGGCTGGCGCTCGGATACACGGTGGCCGACCAATCAACGC
CGCTTGAGGATCTGCCGGCGCTGCTGACGTCGACGTGGTGCTCTACAGTGGCCGTGCGTGAGATACGTAC
GAAACGCGGCTGTATGGGTGTATCTGTATCTTTGGCCTGTGCCTGCGCGCCCGAGATGGGGCTTATCTTT
AGGGCCGAAAGCGATACTCCGGCCCTAACCTAGGTTTGTTTGGCGACTTCCTTTCAAGTGGCTGCTATCA
AACAGGGCCATCAACCGAAAACTGCTAGGCATATCAATCTATCTATCTATTACTCCAAACACTCGGGGCA
CTTCAAACATTATGAACAACCTGTGTCAATCTTTTGGACGGCTTTGCACCCATCGGATTCGTTCGAATGT
CCGTAAAGACGGGCACTATTTATTCAATTACTACGTGCGTGGGCGATTAGATTAACCTAAGTGATTTTCC
TCGCAAGCGCACAATTAGTATGACCTAATCAAATTGTTTTGATACGCCAGTTATGTCCGTTATCGGTTGC
TGTTATTTTTTGGGGCACGATGGGGCAAGATGCCTTTGCTCTTGACTTTCAGCTGTCGCCGGCATTTGTG
CGTGCGGACTAATCATCTGACAACGAGATAGGCCCGAAAGTGCGTAGTCCATCAATTGGAAGGTGAATTG
GACGGATATATCCTATTAGAGGTGCGTGCGGTGCCTGGCACGGCTTTGGGCATTTGGCGCTTAACCCCAG
AAAGCCCATCCTTTGGCCCACTTCTGGTACTACGCATGAGGAATAGCACAAGCCTCGAATATTATTCATT
CCATTCGCATACGGAAATCCAAACAGCCAGACTTCAAGGACGTTCCTGATTTATTTATTTATTTGCAACA
TATAAACACATCTTTTCCAGCACTCCGCCGACGTCTGGACCAAATTGAATTTCAAAATGATTGTATAATT
CGCAGCACTTTATAAAGTCTGGATTCGGCTTCTTCCCGCTGCCCATTCATGTGATGTGTCTACACACACC
GTTTAAGTTCTGAATAGAGTGGTGAGTGGGGTCGCAGGGGCGGGCTTCTCCAGACGTCGAGTGATATGTG
TTATGTAAAATTGCAATCGCATCAAATGCCCCCAGATTCATAATCCCGCCGGTAGGTGGGGTGGTGGTGT
GGTGTGGTGTGGTGTGGGGGGAATATGAAAACAAGATATATTTAATTAATCCAGACATGATAAGATACAT
TGATGAGTTTGGACAAACCACAACTAGAATGCAGTGAAAAAAATGCTTTATTTGTGAAATTTGTGATGCT
ATTGCTTTATTTGTAACCATTATAAGCTGCAATAAACAAGTTAACAACAACAATTGCATTCATTTTATGT
TTCAGGTTCAGGGGGAGGTGTGGGAGGTTTTTTAAAGCAAGTAAAACCTCTACAAATGTGGTATGGCTGA
TTATGATCTCTAGTCAAGGCACTATACATCAAATATTCCTTATTAACCCCTTTACAAATTAAAAAGCTAA
AGGTACACAATTTTTGAGCATAGTTATTAATAGCAGACACTCTATGCCTGTGTGGAGTAAGAAAAAACAG
TATGTTATGATTATAACTGTTATGCCTACTTATAAAGGTTACAGAATATTTTTCCATAATTTTCTTGTAT
AGCAGTGCAGCTTTTTCCTTTGTGGTGTAAATAGCAAAGCAAGCAAGAGTTCTATTACTAAACACAGCAT
GACTCAAAAAACTTAGCAATTCTGAAGGAAAGTCCTTGGGGTCTTCTACCTTTCTCTTCTTTTTTGGAGG
AGTAGAATGTTGAGAGTCAGCAGTAGCCTCATCATCACTAGATGGCATTTCTTCTGAGCAAAACAGGTTT
TCCTCATTAAAGGCATTCCACCACTGCTCCCATTCATCAGTTCCATAGGTTGGAATCTAAAATACACAAA
CAATTAGAATCAGTAGTTTAACACATTATACACTTAAAAATTTTATATTTACCTTAGAGCTTTAAATCTC
TGTAGGTAGTTTGTCCAATTATGTCACACCACAGAAGTAAGGTTCCTTCACAAAGATCTGCACCCAATCG
GCAGGCACGGGCGGCGATCTCCAATCTGCGGGATCAGTCAGATCACCCGAGTGCGTGGGCATGACAATCG
TGCCCTGGGGACCAACACAATCCAGAAGGGCCTGAATCACTGCGACCGGCCCTCCCGCGACCCAGCCGAG
CGAGCTTAGCGAACTGTGGACGAGAACTGTGCCACCAAGCGTAAGGCCGTTCTCTCGCATTTGCCTTGCT
AGGCTCGCGCGAGTTGCTGGCTGAGGCGTTCTCGAAATCAGCTCTTGTTCGGTCGGCATCTACTCTATTC
CTTTGCCCTCGGACGAGTGCTGGGGCGTCGGTTTCCACTATCGGCGAGTACTTCTACACAGCCATCGGTC
CAGACGGCCGCGCTTCTGCGGGCGATTTGTGTACGCCCGACAGTCCCGGCTCCGGATCGGACGATTGCGT
CGCATCGACCCTGCGCCCAAGCTGCATCATCGAAATTGCCGTCAACCAAGCTCTGATAGAGTTGGTCAAG
ACCAATGCGGAGCATATACGCCCGGAGCCGCGGCGATCCTGCAAGCTCCGGAT
Features (pLannotate 1.2.2; 16 found; start..end, strand, type, name):
    803..1082    -  promoter       copia promoter: strong promoter from the Drosophila transposable element copia (Sinclair et al., 1986)
   2564..2668    +  promoter       AmpR promoter: bla
   2669..3529    +  CDS            AmpR: β-lactamase; bla; confers resistance to ampicillin, carbenicillin, and related antibiotics
   3700..4288    +  rep_origin     ori: high-copy-number ColE1/pMB1/pBR322/pUC origin of replication
   4473..4601    +  CDS            YPB1_ECOLX (fragment): Protein predicted: Swiss-Prot protein existence level 4. From Escherichia coli.
   4843..5144    -  CDS            TcR (fragment): tetracycline efflux protein; tet; confers resistance to tetracycline
   5169..5290    -  polyA_signal   SV40 poly(A) signal: SV40 polyadenylation signal
   5299..6018    -  CDS            EGFP: the original enhanced GFP (Yang et al., 1996) mammalian codon-optimized
   6022..6054    +  misc_feature   MCS (fragment): pBluescript multiple cloning site
   7971..8092    -  polyA_signal   SV40 poly(A) signal: SV40 polyadenylation signal
   8115..8198    -  CDS            large T antigen (fragment): large T antigen from SV40 (simian virus 40)
   8517..8537    -  CDS            SV40 NLS: nuclear localization signal of SV40 (simian virus 40) large T antigen
   8667..8732    -  intron         small t intron: SV40 (simian virus 40) small t antigen intron
   8734..8808    -  CDS            small t antigen (fragment): SV40 (simian virus 40) small t antigen
   8805..9077    -  CDS            yokD (fragment): YOKD_BACSU - Experimental evidence at protein level: Swiss-Prot protein existence level 1. May contribute to antibiotic resistance. From Bacillus subtilis (strain 168).
   9095..757     -  CDS            HygR (across the origin): aminoglycoside phosphotransferase from E. coli; aph(4)-Ia; confers resistance to hygromycin
