[The description below was written by a language model from this plasmid's Addgene catalogue record and pLannotate feature annotations shown in this document.]
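Description:
Hy_pAna eGFP SV40 is an insect expression plasmid of about 9.4 kb, derived from the Hy_pMtnA eGFP backbone, in which the promoter driving the reporter is the Drosophila Ana promoter. It is maintained in E. coli through a high-copy ColE1/pUC-type origin and a β-lactamase (AmpR) gene with its own promoter, conferring ampicillin resistance. Short fragments annotated as a tetracycline resistance gene and other bacterial proteins appear to be non-functional remnants of earlier cloning vectors.

The reporter unit lies on the minus strand and consists of the EGFP coding sequence followed directly by an SV40 polyadenylation signal, which matches the "SV40" in the name and provides 3′ end processing of the transcript. A pBluescript multiple-cloning-site fragment sits just upstream of EGFP. The Ana promoter itself is not annotated in the feature table, though the unannotated stretch upstream of EGFP is the likely location, and the record lists PacI and XhoI as the retained cloning sites.

A separate selection cassette places the hygromycin phosphotransferase gene (HygR, spanning the sequence origin) downstream of the strong copia transposon promoter. It is followed by SV40 small t intron and large T antigen fragments and a second SV40 poly(A) signal, allowing hygromycin selection of stably transfected insect cells.

The stated purpose is to express eGFP mRNA from the Ana promoter. The associated publication concerns the Integrator complex and premature transcription termination, suggesting use as a reporter of promoter-dependent transcriptional output in Drosophila cells, although the record does not detail specific assays.
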