Addgene plasmid #195063: Hy_pAna eGFP SV40
Purpose: Expresses eGFP mRNA from the Drosophila Ana promoter
Depositing lab: Jeremy Wilusz. Depositing organization: Baylor College of Medicine. Publication: IntS6 and the Integrator phosphatase module tune the efficiency of select premature transcription termination events. Fujiwara R, Zhai SN, Liang D, Shah AP, Tracey M, Ma XK, Fields CJ, Mendoza-Figueroa MS, Meline MC, Tatomer DC, Yang L, Wilusz JE. Mol Cell. 2023 Nov 14:S1097-2765(23)00902-4. doi: 10.1016/j.molcel.2023.10.035. PubMed 37995689.
Backbone
  Vector backbone: Hy_pMtnA eGFP
  Total vector size (bp): 9361
  Vector type: Insect Expression
  Selectable markers: Hygromycin
Growth in bacteria
  Bacterial resistance: Ampicillin, 100 μg/mL
  Growth temperature: 37°C
  Growth strain: DH5alpha
  Copy number: Unknown
Gene/Insert
  Gene/Insert name: eGFP
  Promoter: Ana
  Cloning method: Restriction Enzyme; 5′ cloning site PacI (not destroyed); 3′ cloning site XhoI (not destroyed)
  Sequencing primers: 5′ CTACCTGCCTGGACAGCATG
Terms and licenses: Academic/Nonprofit Terms; Industry Terms: Not Available to Industry
How to cite: Hy_pAna eGFP SV40 was a gift from Jeremy Wilusz (Addgene plasmid # 195063 ; http://n2t.net/addgene:195063 ; RRID:Addgene_195063)
